Addgene plasmid #137789: RnBarr1-mTurquoise2
Purpose: Visualization of beta-arrestin1
Depositing lab: Dorus Gadella. Depositing organization: University of Amsterdam. Publication: Not So Dry After All: DRY Mutants of the AT1A Receptor and H1 Receptor Can Induce G-Protein-Dependent Signaling. Pietraszewska-Bogiel A, Joosen L, Chertkova AO, Goedhart J. ACS Omega. 2020 Feb 3;5(6):2648-2659. doi: 10.1021/acsomega.9b03146. eCollection 2020 Feb 18. PubMed 32095688.
Backbone
  Vector backbone: pEGFP-N1
  Vector type: Mammalian Expression
Growth in bacteria
  Bacterial resistance: Kanamycin, 50 μg/mL
  Growth temperature: 37°C
  Growth strain: DH5alpha
  Copy number: High Copy
Gene/Insert
  Gene/Insert name: Rat beta-arrestin 1
  Species: R. norvegicus (rat)
  Entrez Gene: Arrb1 (a.k.a. BARRES)
  Promoter: CMV
  Cloning method: Restriction Enzyme; 5′ cloning site Unknown (unknown if destroyed)
Terms and licenses: Academic/Nonprofit Terms; Industry Terms: Not Available to Industry
How to cite: RnBarr1-mTurquoise2 was a gift from Dorus Gadella (Addgene plasmid # 137789 ; http://n2t.net/addgene:137789 ; RRID:Addgene_137789)
