[The description below was written by a language model from this plasmid's Addgene catalogue record and pLannotate feature annotations shown in this document.]
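Description:
RnBarr1-mTurquoise2 is a mammalian expression plasmid built on the pEGFP-N1 backbone, in which the original fluorescent protein has been replaced by mTurquoise2 and rat beta-arrestin 1 (Arrb1) has been cloned upstream of it. The human CMV immediate-early enhancer and promoter drive transcription. In the circular sequence record the enhancer lies at the end of the numbering and the promoter at the start, so together they form one contiguous unit. The Arrb1 coding sequence follows a remnant of the multiple cloning site and is separated by a short linker from mTurquoise2, an enhanced monomeric cyan fluorescent protein. This arrangement places the fluorophore at the C-terminus of arrestin, as expected for an N1-type vector. An SV40 polyadenylation signal terminates the transcript. The insert was introduced by restriction cloning, but the sites used are not recorded.

The plasmid is propagated in E. coli through a high-copy pUC-type origin and selected with kanamycin. The single NeoR/KanR gene (Tn5 aminoglycoside phosphotransferase) is preceded by both a bacterial bla promoter and the SV40 early promoter and is followed by an HSV TK poly(A) signal. It therefore confers kanamycin resistance in bacteria and can also confer G418 resistance in mammalian cells. An f1 origin is also present. The small annotated fragments of SV40 large T antigen, ble and bGH poly(A) are probably incidental matches within backbone sequence rather than functional elements.

The stated purpose is visualization of beta-arrestin 1. Beta-arrestins bind activated, phosphorylated G-protein-coupled receptors and mediate their desensitization and internalization. A cyan-tagged version allows arrestin localization and recruitment to receptors to be followed in live cells by fluorescence microscopy.
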