Features (pLannotate 1.2.2; 15 found; start..end, strand, type, name):
      1..204     +  promoter       CMV promoter: human cytomegalovirus (CMV) immediate early promoter
    227..286     +  misc_feature   MCS (fragment): multiple cloning site
    290..1543    +  CDS            Arrb1: ARRB1_RAT - Experimental evidence at protein level: Swiss-Prot protein existence level 1. Functions in regulating agonist-mediated G-protein coupled receptor (GPCR) signaling by mediating both receptor desensitization and resensitization processes. During homologous desensitization, beta- arrestins bind to the GPRK-phosphorylated receptor and sterically preclude its coupling to the cognate G-protein; the binding appears to require additional receptor determinants exposed only in the active receptor conformation. The beta-arrestins target many receptors for internalization by acting as endocyti
   1559..2278    +  CDS            mTurquoise2: enhanced monomeric variant of CFP (Goedhart et al., 2012) mammalian codon-optimized
   2295..2378    +  CDS            large T antigen (fragment): large T antigen from SV40 (simian virus 40)
   2401..2522    +  polyA_signal   SV40 poly(A) signal: SV40 polyadenylation signal
   2556..2984    -  rep_origin     f1 ori (sequence partly withheld): f1 bacteriophage origin of replication; arrow indicates direction of (+) strand synthesis
   3011..3115    +  promoter       AmpR promoter: bla
   3117..3474    +  promoter       SV40 promoter: SV40 enhancer and early promoter
   3509..4303    +  CDS            NeoR/KanR: aminoglycoside phosphotransferase from Tn5; aph(3')-II (or nptII); confers resistance to neomycin, kanamycin, and G418 (Geneticin®)
   4324..4476    +  CDS            ble (fragment): BLE_KLEPN - Experimental evidence at protein level: Swiss-Prot protein existence level 1. Binding protein with a strong affinity to the bleomycin family of antibiotics. Binds to CL990; an antimitotic-antibiotic compound. From Klebsiella pneumoniae.
   4535..4582    +  polyA_signal   HSV TK poly(A) signal: herpes simplex virus thymidine kinase polyadenylation signal (Cole and Stacy, 1985)
   4673..4689    -  polyA_signal   bGH poly(A) signal (fragment): bovine growth hormone polyadenylation signal
   4911..5499    +  rep_origin     ori: high-copy-number ColE1/pMB1/pBR322/pUC origin of replication
   5674..5977    +  enhancer       CMV enhancer: human cytomegalovirus immediate early enhancer
>Addgene plasmid #137789 | RnBarr1-mTurquoise2 | addgene full sequence | sequence record 273189 | Addgene NGS Result
GTGATGCGGTTTTGGCAGTACATCAATGGGCGTGGATAGCGGTTTGACTCACGGGGATTTCCAAGTCTCC
ACCCCATTGACGTCAATGGGAGTTTGTTTTGGCACCAAAATCAACGGGACTTTCCAAAATGTCGTAACAA
CTCCGCCCCATTGACGCAAATGGGCGGTAGGCGTGTACGGTGGGAGGTCTATATAAGCAGAGCTGGTTTA
GTGAACCGTCAGATCCGCTAGCGCTACCGGACTCAGATCTCGAGCTCAAGCTTCGAATTCTGCAGTCGAC
GGTACCACCATGGGCGACAAAGGGACACGAGTGTTCAAGAAGGCAAGCCCCAATGGAAAGCTCACCGTCT
ACCTGGGAAAGCGGGACTTTGTGGACCACATTGACCTGGTGGACCCCGTGGATGGCGTGGTCCTGGTGGA
TCCTGAGTATCTCAAAGAAAGGCGAGTCTACGTGACACTGACCTGCGCCTTCCGGTATGGCCGGGAAGAC
CTGGATGTCTTGGGTCTGACTTTTCGCAAAGACCTGTTTGTGGCTAACGTGCAGTCCTTCCCACCGGCCC
CTGAGGACAAGAAGCCACTGACTCGGCTACAAGAGCGACTCATCAAGAAGCTGGGCGAGCATGCCTACCC
CTTCACCTTTGAGATCCCGCCAAACCTTCCGTGCTCAGTCACATTGCAACCTGGGCCTGAGGACACAGGG
AAGGCCTGCGGTGTGGATTATGAAGTGAAAGCCTTCTGTGCTGAGAACCTGGAGGAGAAGATCCACAAAA
GGAATTCTGTGCGGCTAGTCATCCGGAAGGTTCAATATGCCCCTGAGAGGCCTGGCCCTCAGCCCACGGC
TGAGACCACCAGACAGTTCCTCATGTCGGACAAGCCCCTGCACCTTGAGGCATCTCTGGATAAGGAGATC
TATTATCATGGAGAACCCATCAGCGTCAATGTCCATGTCACCAACAACACCAACAAGACTGTGAAGAAGA
TCAAGATCTCGGTGCGCCAGTATGCAGACATCTGTCTCTTCAACACAGCTCAGTACAAGTGCCCAGTGGC
CATGGAGGAAGCTGATGATACTGTGGCACCCAGCTCAACATTCTGCAAGGTCTACACACTGACTCCCTTC
CTGGCAAACAACAGAGAGAAGCGGGGGCTTGCCCTCGACGGGAAGCTCAAGCATGAAGACACAAATCTGG
CTTCCAGCACTCTGTTGCGGGAAGGCGCCAACCGTGAAATCCTGGGTATCATTGTTTCCTACAAAGTCAA
AGTGAAGCTGGTGGTGTCCCGGGGCGGCCTGTTGGGAGACCTTGCATCCAGTGACGTGGCTGTGGAACTG
CCCTTTACCTTAATGCACCCCAAGCCTAAAGAGGAGCCCCCACATCGGGAAGTTCCAGAGAGCGAGACTC
CAGTAGACACCAATCTCATAGAGCTTGACACCAATGATGACGACATTGTGTTTGAGGACTTTGCTCGTCA
GCGGCTGAAAGGCATGAAGGATGACAAGGACGAAGAGGATGATGGCACCGGCTCTCCACACCTCAACAAC
AGAGGACCGGTCGCCACCATGGTGAGCAAGGGCGAGGAGCTGTTCACCGGGGTGGTGCCCATCCTGGTCG
AGCTGGACGGCGACGTAAACGGCCACAAGTTCAGCGTGTCCGGCGAGGGCGAGGGCGATGCCACCTACGG
CAAGCTGACCCTGAAGTTCATCTGCACCACCGGCAAGCTGCCCGTGCCCTGGCCCACCCTCGTGACCACC
CTGTCCTGGGGCGTGCAGTGCTTCGCCCGCTACCCCGACCACATGAAGCAGCACGACTTCTTCAAGTCCG
CCATGCCCGAAGGCTACGTCCAGGAGCGCACCATCTTCTTCAAGGACGACGGCAACTACAAGACCCGCGC
CGAGGTGAAGTTCGAGGGCGACACCCTGGTGAACCGCATCGAGCTGAAGGGCATCGACTTCAAGGAGGAC
GGCAACATCCTGGGGCACAAGCTGGAGTACAACTACTTTAGCGACAACGTCTATATCACCGCCGACAAGC
AGAAGAACGGCATCAAGGCCAACTTCAAGATCCGCCACAACATCGAGGACGGCGGCGTGCAGCTCGCCGA
CCACTACCAGCAGAACACCCCCATCGGCGACGGCCCCGTGCTGCTGCCCGACAACCACTACCTGAGCACC
CAGTCCAAGCTGAGCAAAGACCCCAACGAGAAGCGCGATCACATGGTCCTGCTGGAGTTCGTGACCGCCG
CCGGGATCACTCTCGGCATGGACGAGCTGTACAAGTAAAGCGGCCGCGACTCTAGATCATAATCAGCCAT
ACCACATTTGTAGAGGTTTTACTTGCTTTAAAAAACCTCCCACACCTCCCCCTGAACCTGAAACATAAAA
TGAATGCAATTGTTGTTGTTAACTTGTTTATTGCAGCTTATAATGGTTACAAATAAAGCAATAGCATCAC
AAATTTCACAAATAAAGCATTTTTTTCACTGCATTCTAGTTGTGGTTTGTCCAAACTCATCAATGTATCT
TAAGGCGTAAATTGTAAGCGTTAATATTTTGTTAAAATTCGCGTTAAATTTTTGTTAAATCAGCTCATTT
TTTAACCAATAGGCCGAAATCGGCAAAATCCCTTATAAATCAAAAGAATAGACCGAGATAGGGT
[37 nt withheld, positions 2655-2691]
AAAGAACGTGGACTCCAACGTCAAAGG
[49 nt withheld, positions 2719-2767]
T
[91 nt withheld, positions 2769-2859]
G
[124 nt withheld, positions 2861-2984]
CAGGTGGCACTTTTCGGGGAAATGTGCGCGGAACCCCTATTTGTTTATTTTTCTAAATACATTCAAATAT
GTATCCGCTCATGAGACAATAACCCTGATAAATGCTTCAATAATATTGAAAAAGGAAGAGTCCTGAGGCG
GAAAGAACCAGCTGTGGAATGTGTGTCAGTTAGGGTGTGGAAAGTCCCCAGGCTCCCCAGCAGGCAGAAG
TATGCAAAGCATGCATCTCAATTAGTCAGCAACCAGGTGTGGAAAGTCCCCAGGCTCCCCAGCAGGCAGA
AGTATGCAAAGCATGCATCTCAATTAGTCAGCAACCATAGTCCCGCCCCTAACTCCGCCCATCCCGCCCC
TAACTCCGCCCAGTTCCGCCCATTCTCCGCCCCATGGCTGACTAATTTTTTTTATTTATGCAGAGGCCGA
GGCCGCCTCGGCCTCTGAGCTATTCCAGAAGTAGTGAGGAGGCTTTTTTGGAGGCCTAGGCTTTTGCAAA
GATCGATCAAGAGACAGGATGAGGATCGTTTCGCATGATTGAACAAGATGGATTGCACGCAGGTTCTCCG
GCCGCTTGGGTGGAGAGGCTATTCGGCTATGACTGGGCACAACAGACAATCGGCTGCTCTGATGCCGCCG
TGTTCCGGCTGTCAGCGCAGGGGCGCCCGGTTCTTTTTGTCAAGACCGACCTGTCCGGTGCCCTGAATGA
ACTGCAAGACGAGGCAGCGCGGCTATCGTGGCTGGCCACGACGGGCGTTCCTTGCGCAGCTGTGCTCGAC
GTTGTCACTGAAGCGGGAAGGGACTGGCTGCTATTGGGCGAAGTGCCGGGGCAGGATCTCCTGTCATCTC
ACCTTGCTCCTGCCGAGAAAGTATCCATCATGGCTGATGCAATGCGGCGGCTGCATACGCTTGATCCGGC
TACCTGCCCATTCGACCACCAAGCGAAACATCGCATCGAGCGAGCACGTACTCGGATGGAAGCCGGTCTT
GTCGATCAGGATGATCTGGACGAAGAGCATCAGGGGCTCGCGCCAGCCGAACTGTTCGCCAGGCTCAAGG
CGAGCATGCCCGACGGCGAGGATCTCGTCGTGACCCATGGCGATGCCTGCTTGCCGAATATCATGGTGGA
AAATGGCCGCTTTTCTGGATTCATCGACTGTGGCCGGCTGGGTGTGGCGGACCGCTATCAGGACATAGCG
TTGGCTACCCGTGATATTGCTGAAGAGCTTGGCGGCGAATGGGCTGACCGCTTCCTCGTGCTTTACGGTA
TCGCCGCTCCCGATTCGCAGCGCATCGCCTTCTATCGCCTTCTTGACGAGTTCTTCTGAGCGGGACTCTG
GGGTTCGAAATGACCGACCAAGCGACGCCCAACCTGCCATCACGAGATTTCGATTCCACCGCCGCCTTCT
ATGAAAGGTTGGGCTTCGGAATCGTTTTCCGGGACGCCGGCTGGATGATCCTCCAGCGCGGGGATCTCAT
GCTGGAGTTCTTCGCCCACCCTAGGGGGAGGCTAACTGAAACACGGAAGGAGACAATACCGGAAGGAACC
CGCGCTATGACGGCAATAAAAAGACAGAATAAAACGCACGGTGTTGGGTCGTTTGTTCATAAACGCGGGG
TTCGGTCCCAGGGCTGGCACTCTGTCGATACCCCACCGAGACCCCATTGGGGCCAATACGCCCGCGTTTC
TTCCTTTTCCCCACCCCACCCCCCAAGTTCGGGTGAAGGCCCAGGGCTCGCAGCCAACGTCGGGGCGGCA
GGCCCTGCCATAGCCTCAGGTTACTCATATATACTTTAGATTGATTTAAAACTTCATTTTTAATTTAAAA
GGATCTAGGTGAAGATCCTTTTTGATAATCTCATGACCAAAATCCCTTAACGTGAGTTTTCGTTCCACTG
AGCGTCAGACCCCGTAGAAAAGATCAAAGGATCTTCTTGAGATCCTTTTTTTCTGCGCGTAATCTGCTGC
TTGCAAACAAAAAAACCACCGCTACCAGCGGTGGTTTGTTTGCCGGATCAAGAGCTACCAACTCTTTTTC
CGAAGGTAACTGGCTTCAGCAGAGCGCAGATACCAAATACTGTTCTTCTAGTGTAGCCGTAGTTAGGCCA
CCACTTCAAGAACTCTGTAGCACCGCCTACATACCTCGCTCTGCTAATCCTGTTACCAGTGGCTGCTGCC
AGTGGCGATAAGTCGTGTCTTACCGGGTTGGACTCAAGACGATAGTTACCGGATAAGGCGCAGCGGTCGG
GCTGAACGGGGGGTTCGTGCACACAGCCCAGCTTGGAGCGAACGACCTACACCGAACTGAGATACCTACA
GCGTGAGCTATGAGAAAGCGCCACGCTTCCCGAAGGGAGAAAGGCGGACAGGTATCCGGTAAGCGGCAGG
GTCGGAACAGGAGAGCGCACGAGGGAGCTTCCAGGGGGAAACGCCTGGTATCTTTATAGTCCTGTCGGGT
TTCGCCACCTCTGACTTGAGCGTCGATTTTTGTGATGCTCGTCAGGGGGGCGGAGCCTATGGAAAAACGC
CAGCAACGCGGCCTTTTTACGGTTCCTGGCCTTTTGCTGGCCTTTTGCTCACATGTTCTTTCCTGCGTTA
TCCCCTGATTCTGTGGATAACCGTATTACCGCCATGCATTAGTTATTAATAGTAATCAATTACGGGGTCA
TTAGTTCATAGCCCATATATGGAGTTCCGCGTTACATAACTTACGGTAAATGGCCCGCCTGGCTGACCGC
CCAACGACCCCCGCCCATTGACGTCAATAATGACGTATGTTCCCATAGTAACGCCAATAGGGACTTTCCA
TTGACGTCAATGGGTGGAGTATTTACGGTAAACTGCCCACTTGGCAGTACATCAAGTGTATCATATGCCA
AGTACGCCCCCTATTGACGTCAATGACGGTAAATGGCCCGCCTGGCATTATGCCCAGTACATGACCTTAT
GGGACTTTCCTACTTGGCAGTACATCTACGTATTAGTCATCGCTATTACCATG
